>Addgene plasmid #242788 | pAAV-BD-hSynTet-TRE-DIO-mNeonGreen-MoonTag | addgene full sequence | sequence record 486972 | Addgene NGS Result
GTGCACGAGTGGGTTACATCGAACTGGATCTCAACAGCGGTAAGATCCTTGAGAGTTTTCGCCCCGAAGA
ACGTTTTCCAATGATGAGCACTTTTAAAGTTCTGCTATGTGGCGCGGTATTATCCCGTATTGACGCCGGG
CAAGAGCAACTCGGTCGCCGCATACACTATTCTCAGAATGACTTGGTTGAGTACTCACCAGTCACAGAAA
AGCATCTTACGGATGGCATGACAGTAAGAGAATTATGCAGTGCTGCCATAACCATGAGTGATAACACTGC
GGCCAACTTACTTCTGACAACGATCGGAGGACCGAAGGAGCTAACCGCTTTTTTGCACAACATGGGGGAT
CATGTAACTCGCCTTGATCGTTGGGAACCGGAGCTGAATGAAGCCATACCAAACGACGAGCGTGACACCA
CGATGCCTGTAGCAATGGCAACAACGTTGCGCAAACTATTAACTGGCGAACTACTTACTCTAGCTTCCCG
GCAACAATTAATAGACTGGATGGAGGCGGATAAAGTTGCAGGACCACTTCTGCGCTCGGCCCTTCCGGCT
GGCTGGTTTATTGCTGATAAATCTGGAGCCGGTGAGCGTGGGTCTCGCGGTATCATTGCAGCACTGGGGC
CAGATGGTAAGCCCTCCCGTATCGTAGTTATCTACACGACGGGGAGTCAGGCAACTATGGATGAACGAAA
TAGACAGATCGCTGAGATAGGTGCCTCACTGATTAAGCATTGGTAACTGTCAGACCAAGTTTACTCATAT
ATACTTTAGATTGATTTAAAACTTCATTTTTAATTTAAAAGGATCTAGGTGAAGATCCTTTTTGATAATC
TCATGACCAAAATCCCTTAACGTGAGTTTTCGTTCCACTGAGCGTCAGACCCCGTAGAAAAGATCAAAGG
ATCTTCTTGAGATCCTTTTTTTCTGCGCGTAATCTGCTGCTTGCAAACAAAAAAACCACCGCTACCAGCG
GTGGTTTGTTTGCCGGATCAAGAGCTACCAACTCTTTTTCCGAAGGTAACTGGCTTCAGCAGAGCGCAGA
TACCAAATACTGTTCTTCTAGTGTAGCCGTAGTTAGGCCACCACTTCAAGAACTCTGTAGCACCGCCTAC
ATACCTCGCTCTGCTAATCCTGTTACCAGTGGCTGCTGCCAGTGGCGATAAGTCGTGTCTTACCGGGTTG
GACTCAAGACGATAGTTACCGGATAAGGCGCAGCGGTCGGGCTGAACGGGGGGTTCGTGCACACAGCCCA
GCTTGGAGCGAACGACCTACACCGAACTGAGATACCTACAGCGTGAGCTATGAGAAAGCGCCACGCTTCC
CGAAGGGAGAAAGGCGGACAGGTATCCGGTAAGCGGCAGGGTCGGAACAGGAGAGCGCACGAGGGAGCTT
CCAGGGGGAAACGCCTGGTATCTTTATAGTCCTGTCGGGTTTCGCCACCTCTGACTTGAGCGTCGATTTT
TGTGATGCTCGTCAGGGGGGCGGAGCCTATGGAAAAACGCCAGCAACGCGGCCTTTTTACGGTTCCTGGC
CTTTTGCTGGCCTTTTGCTCACATGTCCTGCAGGCAGCTGCGCGCTCGCTCGCTCACTGAGGCCGCCCGG
GCGTCGGGCGACCTTTGGTCGCCCGGCCTCAGTGAGCGAGCGAGCGCGCAGAGAGGGAGTGGCCAACTCC
ATCACTAGGGGTTCCTGCGGCCGCAAACTTGTTTATTGCAGCTTATAATGGTTACAAATAAAGCAATAGC
ATCACAAATTTCACAAATAAAGCATTTTTTTCACTGCATTCTAGTTGTGGTTTGTCCAAACTCATCAATG
TATCTTATCATGTCTGAGATCCTTACTTAGTTACCCGGGGAGCATGTCAAGGTCAAAATCGTCAAGAGCG
TCAGCAGGCAGCATATCAAGGTCAAAGTCGTCAAGGGCATCGGCTGGGAGCATGTCTAAGTCAAAATCGT
CAAGGGCGTCGGCCGGCCCGCCGCTTTCGCACTTTAGCTGTTTCTCCAGGCCACATATGATTAGTTCCAG
GCCGAAAAGGAAGGCAGGTTCGGCTCCCTGATGGTCGAACAGCTCAATTGCTTGTCTCAGAAGTGGGGGC
ATAGAATCGGTGGTAGGTGTCTCTCTTTCCTCTTTTGCTACTTGATGCTCCTGATCCTCCAATACGCAGC
CCAGTGTAAAGTGGCCCACGGCGGACAGAGCGTACAGTGCGTTCTCCAGGGAGAAGCCTTGCTGACACAG
GAACGCGAGCTGATTTTCCAGGGTTTCGTACTGTTTCTCTGTTGGGCGGGTGCCGAGATGCACTTTAGCC
CCGTCGCGATGTGAGAGGAGAGCACAGCGGAATGACTTGGCGTTGTTCCGCAGAAAGTCTTGCCATGACT
CGCCTTCCAGGGGGCAGAAGTGGGTATGATGCCTGTCCAGCATCTCGATTGCCAGGGCATCGAGCAGGGC
CCGCTTGTTCTTCACGTGCCAGTACAGGGTAGGCTGCTCAACTCCCAGCTTTTGAGCGAGTTTCCTTGTC
GTCAGGCCTTCGATACCGACTTCATTGAGTAATTCCAGAGCAGAGTTTATGACTTTGCTCTTGTCCAGTC
TAGACATGGTGAATTCGATATCAAGCTTATCGATACCGTCCGCCGCAGCGCAGATGGTCGCGCCCGTGCC
CCCCTATCTCGCGCCTCGCGTGGTGCGGTCCGGCTGGGCCGGCGGCGGCGCGGACGCGACCAAGGTGGCC
GGGAAGGGGAGTTTGCGGGGGACCGGCGAGTGACGTCAGCGCGCCTTCAGTGCTGAGGCGGCGGTGGCGC
GCGCCGCCAGGCGGGGGCGAAGGCACTGTCCGCGGTGCTGAAGCTGGCAGTGCGCACGCGCCTCGCCGCA
TCCTGTTTCCCCTCCCCCTCTCTGATAGGGGATGCGCAATTTGGGGAATGGGGGTTGGGTGCTTGTCCAG
TGGGTCGGGGTCGGTCGTCAGGTAGGCACCCCCACCCCGCCTCATCCTGGTCCTAAAACCCACTTGCACT
CATACGCAGGGCCCTCTGCAGTATCAAGTGCCACCTGACGTCTCCCTATCAGTGATAGAGAAGTCGACAC
GTCTCGAGCTCCCTATCAGTGATAGAGAAGGTACGTCTAGAACGTCTCCCTATCAGTGATAGAGAAGTCG
ACACGTCTCGAGCTCCCTATCAGTGATAGAGAAGGTACGTCTAGAACGTCTCCCTATCAGTGATAGAGAA
GTCGACACGTCTCGAGCTCCCTATCAGTGATAGAGAAGGTACGTCTAGAACGTCTCCCTATCAGTGATAG
AGAAGTCGACACGTCTCGAGCTCCCTATCAGTGATAGAGAAGCTACCCCCTATATAAGCAGAGCTCGTTT
AGTGAACCGTCAGATCGCCTGGAGACGCCATCCACGCTGTTTTGACCTCCATAGAAGACACCGGGACCGA
TCCAGCCTGGATCCGGTACCGGATCCTCTAGAGTCGACTCCGGAATAACTTCGTATAGGATACTTTATAC
GAAGTTATGCAGAATGGTAGCTGGATTGTAGCTGCTATTAGCAATATGAAACCTCTTAATAACTTCGTAT
AGCATACATTATACGAAGTTATGGCGCGCCTCACTTGTCCAAGGAATTCTTACTTTGATTATCGATAAGC
TTGACCTGGTTCATGTGTGAACGGCTCCAAACGAACCAGTCCTACTGAAGAATTCTTACAGGCTGGCCCA
CTTGTCCAGCTCCAGCAGCTCCTGCTCGTTCTTGCTGCCGCCCAGCTCGTCCATGCCCATCACATCGGTA
AAGGCCTTTTGCCACTCCTTGAAGTTGAGCTCGGTCTTGGAGTGCTTGAGCTCCGTCTTACGGAACACGT
ACATCGGCTGGTTCTTCAGATAGTTAGCCGCCATTGGCTTGGCAAAGGTGTAGGTGGTCCGCGCAGTGCT
CCGGTAGCGCTTGCCATTTCCAGTGGTGTAACTCCACTTAAAGGTACTGATGATGGTTTTGTCGTTGGGG
TAAGTCTTCTTCGACCTGCACCAGTCCGCAGCGGTCAGCGAGTTGGTCATCACAGGACCGTCAGCAGGGA
AACCAGTCCCCTTCACCTGGGCCTCTCCTTTGATGTGGCTTCCCTCGTAGGTGTAGCGGTAGTTAACAGT
AAGGGAGGCACCATCTTCAAACTGCATTGTGCGATGGACTTGGTATCCGGAGCCATCTACCATGGCGGCC
TGGAAAGGCGACATCCCGTCAGGGTAGGGCAGGTACTGATGGAAGCCATACCCGATATGAGGGACCAGAA
TCCAGGGGGAGAACTGGAGGTCACCCTTGGTGGACTTCAGGTTTAACTCCTCATAACCATCATTTGGATT
GCCGGTGCCCTGACCCACCATGTCAAAGTCCACACCGTTGATGGAGCCAAAGATGTGTAACTCATGTGTC
GCTGGGAGAGAGGCCATGTTATCCTCCTCGCCCTTGCTCACCATGGTGGCGCTAGCATAACTTCGTATAA
AGTATCCTATACGAAGTTATTTGCCTTAACCCAGAAATTATCACTGTTATTCTTTAGAATGGTGCAAAGA
ATAACTTCGTATAATGTATGCTATACGAAGTTATGAATTCGATATCAAGCTTATCGATAATCAACCTCTG
GATTACAAAATTTGTGAAAGATTGACTGGTATTCTTAACTATGTTGCTCCTTTTACGCTATGTGGATACG
CTGCTTTAATGCCTTTGTATCATGCTATTGCTTCCCGTATGGCTTTCATTTTCTCCTCCTTGTATAAATC
CTGGTTGCTGTCTCTTTATGAGGAGTTGTGGCCCGTTGTCAGGCAACGTGGCGTGGTGTGCACTGTGTTT
GCTGACGCAACCCCCACTGGTTGGGGCATTGCCACCACCTGTCAGCTCCTTTCCGGGACTTTCGCTTTCC
CCCTCCCTATTGCCACGGCGGAACTCATCGCCGCCTGCCTTGCCCGCTGCTGGACAGGGGCTCGGCTGTT
GGGCACTGACAATTCCGTGGTGTTGTCGGGGAAATCATCGTCCTTTCCTTGGCTGCTCGCCTATGTTGCC
ACCTGGATTCTGCGCGGGACGTCCTTCTGCTACGTCCCTTCGGCCCTCAATCCAGCGGACCTTCCTTCCC
GCGGCCTGCTGCCGGCTCTGCGGCCTCTTCCGCGTCTTCGCCTTCGCCCTCAGACGAGTCGGATCTCCCT
TTGGGCCGCCTCCCCGCATCGATACCGAGCGCTGCTCGAGAGATCTACGGGTGGCATCCCTGTGACCCCT
CCCCAGTGCCTCTCCTGGCCCTGGAAGTTGCCACTCCAGTGCCCACCAGCCTTGTCCTAATAAAATTAAG
TTGCATCATTTTGTCTGACTAGGTGTCCTTCTATAATATTATGGGGTGGAGGGGGGTGGTATGGAGCAAG
GGGCAAGTTGGGAAGACAACCTGTAGGGCCTGCGGGGTCTATTGGGAACCAAGCTGGAGTGCAGTGGCAC
AATCTTGGCTCACTGCAATCTCCGCCTCCTGGGTTCAAGCGATTCTCCTGCCTCAGCCTCCCGAGTTGTT
GGGATTCCAGGCATGCATGACCAGGCTCAGCTAATTTTTGTTTTTTTGGTAGAGACGGGGTTTCACCATA
TTGGCCAGGCTGGTCTCCAACTCCTAATCTCAGGTGATCTACCCACCTTGGCCTCCCAAATTGCTGGGAT
TACAGGCGTGAACCACTGCTCCCTTCCCTGTCCTTCTGATTTTGTAGGTAACCACGTGCGGACCGAGCGG
CCGCAGGAACCCCTAGTGATGGAGTTGGCCACTCCCTCTCTGCGCGCTCGCTCGCTCACTGAGGCCGGGC
GACCAAAGGTCGCCCGACGCCCGGGCTTTGCCCGGGCGGCCTCAGTGAGCGAGCGAGCGCGCAGCTGCCT
GCAGGGGCGCCTGATGCGGTATTTTCTCCTTACGCATCTGTGCGGTATTTCACACCGCATA
[95 nt withheld, positions 5942-6036]
T
[46 nt withheld, positions 6038-6083]
C
[141 nt withheld, positions 6085-6225]
CCTTTGACGTTGGAGTCCACGTTCTTT
[37 nt withheld, positions 6253-6289]
ACTCTATCTCGGGCTATTCTTTTGATTTATAAGGGATTTTGCCGATTTCGGTCTATTGGTTAAAAAATGA
GCTGATTTAACAAAAATTTAACGCGAATTTTAACAAAATATTAACGTTTACAATTTTATGGTGCACTCTC
AGTACAATCTGCTCTGATGCCGCATAGTTAAGCCAGCCCCGACACCCGCCAACACCCGCTGACGCGCCCT
GACGGGCTTGTCTGCTCCCGGCATCCGCTTACAGACAAGCTGTGACCGTCTCCGGGAGCTGCATGTGTCA
GAGGTTTTCACCGTCATCACCGAAACGCGCGAGACGAAAGGGCCTCGTGATACGCCTATTTTTATAGGTT
AATGTCATGATAATAATGGTTTCTTAGACGTCAGGTGGCACTTTTCGGGGAAATGTGCGCGGAACCCCTA
TTTGTTTATTTTTCTAAATACATTCAAATATGTATCCGCTCATGAGACAATAACCCTGATAAATGCTTCA
ATAATATTGAAAAAGGAAGAGTATGAGTATTCAACATTTCCGTGTCGCCCTTATTCCCTTTTTTGCGGCA
TTTTGCCTTCCTGTTTTTGCTCACCCAGAAACGCTGGTGAAAGTAAAAGATGCTGAAGATCAGTTGG
Features (pLannotate 1.2.2; 35 found; start..end, strand, type, name):
    917..1505    +  rep_origin     ori: high-copy-number ColE1/pMB1/pBR322/pUC origin of replication
   1578..1605    +  repeat_region  AAV2 ITR (fragment): inverted terminal repeat of adeno-associated virus serotype 2 inverted
   1634..1661    +  repeat_region  AAV2 ITR (fragment): inverted terminal repeat of adeno-associated virus serotype 2 inverted
   1706..1827    +  polyA_signal   SV40 poly(A) signal: SV40 polyadenylation signal
   1860..1970    -  CDS            VP48: 3 tandem repeats of the minimal activation domain of herpes simplex virus VP16 (Cheng et al., 2013)
   1900..2597    -  CDS            rtTA3 (fragment): reverse tetracycline transactivator 3 activates expression from Tet-responsive promoters in the presence of doxycycline
   2601..2630    +  misc_feature   MCS (fragment): pBluescript multiple cloning site
   2631..3010    -  promoter       hSyn promoter (fragment): human synapsin I promoter; confers neuron-specific expression (Kügler et al., 2003)
   3052..3072    +  promoter       tight TRE promoter (fragment): Tet-responsive promoter PTight, consisting of seven tet operator sequences followed by the minimal CMV promoter
   3089..3109    +  promoter       tight TRE promoter (fragment): Tet-responsive promoter PTight, consisting of seven tet operator sequences followed by the minimal CMV promoter
   3126..3146    +  promoter       tight TRE promoter (fragment): Tet-responsive promoter PTight, consisting of seven tet operator sequences followed by the minimal CMV promoter
   3163..3183    +  promoter       tight TRE promoter (fragment): Tet-responsive promoter PTight, consisting of seven tet operator sequences followed by the minimal CMV promoter
   3200..3220    +  promoter       tight TRE promoter (fragment): Tet-responsive promoter PTight, consisting of seven tet operator sequences followed by the minimal CMV promoter
   3237..3257    +  promoter       tight TRE promoter (fragment): Tet-responsive promoter PTight, consisting of seven tet operator sequences followed by the minimal CMV promoter
   3274..3294    +  promoter       tight TRE promoter (fragment): Tet-responsive promoter PTight, consisting of seven tet operator sequences followed by the minimal CMV promoter
   3311..3331    +  promoter       tight TRE promoter (fragment): Tet-responsive promoter PTight, consisting of seven tet operator sequences followed by the minimal CMV promoter
   3339..3384    +  promoter       TRE3GV promoter (fragment): 3rd-generation Tet-responsive promoter that can be activated by binding of Tet-On® 3G, optimized for retroviral and lentiviral vectors
   3451..3468    +  misc_feature   MCS (fragment): pUC18/19 multiple cloning site
   3475..3508    +  protein_bind   lox2272: Cre-mediated recombination occurs in the 8-bp core sequence (GGATACTT). lox2272 sites are compatible with each other, but incompatible with loxP or loxN sites (Lee and Saito, 1988). Cre recombinase
   3509..3558    -  intron         β-globin intron (fragment): internally truncated intron from human β-globin
   3559..3592    +  protein_bind   loxP: Cre-mediated recombination occurs in the 8-bp core sequence (GCATACAT). Cre recombinase
   3753..4454    -  CDS            mNeonGreen: mNeonGreen is a basic (constitutively fluorescent) green/yellow fluorescent protein published in 2013, derived from Branchiostoma lanceolatum. It is reported to be a very rapidly-maturing monomer with moderate acid sensitivity.
   4467..4500    -  protein_bind   lox2272: Cre-mediated recombination occurs in the 8-bp core sequence (GGATACTT). lox2272 sites are compatible with each other, but incompatible with loxP or loxN sites (Lee and Saito, 1988). Cre recombinase
   4501..4550    -  intron         β-globin intron (fragment): internally truncated intron from human β-globin
   4551..4584    -  protein_bind   loxP: Cre-mediated recombination occurs in the 8-bp core sequence (GCATACAT). Cre recombinase
   4585..4609    +  misc_feature   MCS (fragment): pBluescript multiple cloning site
   4609..5197    +  misc_feature   WPRE: woodchuck hepatitis virus posttranscriptional regulatory element
   5229..5705    +  polyA_signal   hGH poly(A) signal: human growth hormone polyadenylation signal
   5745..5885    +  repeat_region  AAV2 ITR: inverted terminal repeat of adeno-associated virus serotype 2 inverted
   5890..5941    -  misc_feature   bom (fragment): basis of mobility region from pBR322
   5960..6415    +  rep_origin     f1 ori (sequence partly withheld): f1 bacteriophage origin of replication; arrow indicates direction of (+) strand synthesis
   6416..6465    -  misc_feature   bom (fragment): basis of mobility region from pBR322
   6567..6602    -  CDS            rop (fragment): Rop protein, which maintains plasmids at low copy number; rop
   6697..6801    +  promoter       AmpR promoter: bla
   6802..746     +  CDS            AmpR (across the origin): β-lactamase; bla; confers resistance to ampicillin, carbenicillin, and related antibiotics
