[The description below was written by a language model from this plasmid's Addgene catalogue record and pLannotate feature annotations shown in this document.]
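Description:
pAAV-BD-hSynTet-TRE-DIO-mNeonGreen-MoonTag is an AAV transfer plasmid of about 6.9 kb, built on the pAAV-CAG-GFP backbone. It carries two divergent expression units between AAV2 inverted terminal repeats so that both can be packaged into a single recombinant AAV genome. In bacteria it replicates from a high-copy ColE1/pUC-type origin and is selected with ampicillin through the β-lactamase gene; an f1 origin is also present. One ITR is annotated intact, while the other is detected only as short fragments, which may reflect the difficulty of sequencing and annotating these repeats rather than a real truncation.

The two units sit back to back at the centre of the viral genome. On the reverse strand, a human synapsin I promoter fragment confers neuron-specific expression of the tetracycline transactivator tTA-Advanced, terminated by an SV40 polyadenylation signal. The annotation software labels this coding region as an rtTA3 fragment with VP16-derived minimal activation domains, reflecting sequence similarity, but the catalogue entry identifies it as tTA. In the other direction, a Tet-responsive promoter, made of repeated tet operator sequences and a minimal promoter, drives a DIO/FLEX cassette. In this cassette, mNeonGreen with a C-terminal MoonTag epitope lies in the inverted orientation between opposed lox2272 and loxP pairs. It is followed by a WPRE, which enhances transcript expression, and an hGH polyadenylation signal. MoonTag itself is not annotated in the feature table.

Cre recombinase flips and locks the reporter into the sense orientation. Expression therefore requires both Cre and neuronally produced tTA, which amplifies output. As a Tet-Off type activator, tTA should also be suppressible by doxycycline. The design suits bright, Cre-dependent labelling of neurons with a fluorescent, epitope-tagged protein.
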