Addgene plasmid #242788: pAAV-BD-hSynTet-TRE-DIO-mNeonGreen-MoonTag
Purpose: Bidirectional AAV transfer plasmid expressing hSyn-tTA and TRE-FLEX-mNeonGreen-MoonTag in the other direction.
Depositing lab: Andrew Payne. Depositing organization: E11 Bio, Convergent Research.
Backbone
  Vector backbone: pAAV-CAG-GFP (Addgene Plasmid 37825)
  Backbone manufacturer: Edward Boyden
  Vector type: AAV
Growth in bacteria
  Bacterial resistance: Ampicillin, 100 μg/mL
  Growth temperature: 30°C
  Growth strain: NEB Stable
  Copy number: High Copy
Gene/Insert 1
  Gene/Insert name: mNeonGreen
  Species: Synthetic
  Promoter: TRE
  Tag / fusion protein: MoonTag (C terminal on insert)
  Cloning method: Gibson Cloning
  Sequencing primers: 5′ n/a
Gene/Insert 2
  Gene/Insert name: tTA-Advanced
  Species: Synthetic
  Promoter: hSyn
  Cloning method: Gibson Cloning
  Sequencing primers: 5′ n/a
Terms and licenses: Academic/Nonprofit Terms; Industry Terms: Not Available to Industry
Depositor comments: Please visit https://doi.org/10.1101/2025.09.26.678648 for bioRxiv preprint.
How to cite: pAAV-BD-hSynTet-TRE-DIO-mNeonGreen-MoonTag was a gift from Andrew Payne (Addgene plasmid # 242788 ; http://n2t.net/addgene:242788 ; RRID:Addgene_242788)
